Addgene plasmid #148091: pnEA-NpH-NcPAN3_234-656-F625E_Y
Purpose: Bacterial Expression of NcPAN2_234-656-F625E
Depositing lab: Elisa Izaurralde. Depositing organization: Max Planck Institute for Developmental Biology. Publication: An asymmetric PAN3 dimer recruits a single PAN2 exonuclease to mediate mRNA deadenylation and decay. Jonas S, Christie M, Peter D, Bhandari D, Loh B, Huntzinger E, Weichenrieder O, Izaurralde E. Nat Struct Mol Biol. 2014 Jul;21(7):599-608. doi: 10.1038/nsmb.2837. Epub 2014 Jun 1. PubMed 24880343.
Backbone
  Vector backbone: Unknown
  Vector type: Bacterial Expression
Growth in bacteria
  Bacterial resistance: Ampicillin, 100 μg/mL
  Growth temperature: 37°C
  Growth strain: DH5alpha
  Copy number: Low Copy
Gene/Insert
  Gene/Insert name: NcPAN2_234-656-F625E
  Species: Neurospora crassa
  Cloning method: Unknown
Terms and licenses: Academic/Nonprofit Terms; Industry Terms: Not Available to Industry
Depositor comments: ORF extracted from N. crassa Databank: NCU01929.7 Plasmids from this collection were made available to the research community and donated after the lab closed. Please note that the sequence provided by the depositing laboratory may be theoretical/predicted or based on Sanger sequencing results. There may be discrepancies between sequencing results obtained by Addgene and the depositor sequence. If an Addgene verified sequence is not available, please contact before placing your order to request that our lab fully sequence the plasmid.
How to cite: pnEA-NpH-NcPAN3_234-656-F625E_Y was a gift from Elisa Izaurralde (Addgene plasmid # 148091 ; http://n2t.net/addgene:148091 ; RRID:Addgene_148091)
