[The description below was written by a language model from this plasmid's Addgene catalogue record and pLannotate feature annotations shown in this document.]
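Description:
pnEA-NpH-NcPAN3_234-656-F625E_Y is a 7,005 nt bacterial expression plasmid for producing a fragment of a Neurospora crassa deadenylase subunit in E. coli. The catalogue lists the backbone as unknown, but the annotated features show a pET-like, pBR322-derived architecture. These include a ColE1/pMB1-type origin together with the bom region and the rop gene, which fits the recorded low copy number. There is also a β-lactamase cassette for ampicillin selection and disrupted remnants of the tetracycline resistance gene and its promoter that flank the inserted elements.

The expression unit consists of a T7 promoter followed by a lac operator and the T7 gene 10 ribosome binding site, and it ends in a T7 terminator. A plasmid-borne lacI gene with its own promoter supplies repressor, so transcription depends on a host providing T7 RNA polymerase and can be induced with IPTG. A very short match to a His/TEV composite tag lies upstream of the insert. Together with the "NpH" element of the name, this suggests an N-terminal, possibly cleavable, His tag, although the record does not state this explicitly. A brief match to a T7 gene 10-derived sequence lies after the coding region.

The record is inconsistent about the insert. The purpose and insert fields call it NcPAN2 residues 234–656 with an F625E substitution, whereas the plasmid name says PAN3 and the feature table matches the roughly 1.27 kb coding region to N. crassa PAN3. The sequence evidence therefore favours PAN3. The associated study concerns an asymmetric PAN3 dimer recruiting PAN2, so the plasmid was presumably used for recombinant production of a point mutant for structural or interaction analysis. The record does not state the specific role of F625E.
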