Features (pLannotate 1.2.2; 20 found; start..end, strand, type, name):
    104..208     +  promoter       AmpR promoter: bla
    209..1069    +  CDS            AmpR: β-lactamase; bla; confers resistance to ampicillin, carbenicillin, and related antibiotics
   1240..1828    +  rep_origin     ori: high-copy-number ColE1/pMB1/pBR322/pUC origin of replication
   2014..2156    -  misc_feature   bom: basis of mobility region from pBR322
   2258..2449    -  CDS            rop: Rop protein, which maintains plasmids at low copy number; rop
   2466..2846    +  CDS            YPB1_ECOLX: Protein predicted: Swiss-Prot protein existence level 4. From Escherichia coli.
   3088..3712    -  CDS            TcR (fragment): tetracycline efflux protein; tet; confers resistance to tetracycline
   3727..3748    -  protein_bind   CAP binding site: CAP binding activates transcription in the presence of cAMP. E. coli catabolite activator protein
   3761..4843    -  CDS            lacI: lac repressor; lacI; The lac repressor binds to the lac operator to inhibit transcription in E. coli. This inhibition can be relieved by adding lactose or isopropyl-β-D-thiogalactopyranoside (IPTG).
   4844..4921    -  promoter       lacI promoter: lacI
   4929..5208    -  CDS            TcR (fragment): tetracycline efflux protein; tet; confers resistance to tetracycline
   5230..5248    +  promoter       T7 promoter: promoter for bacteriophage T7 RNA polymerase
   5249..5273    +  protein_bind   lac operator: The lac repressor binds to the lac operator to inhibit transcription in E. coli. This inhibition can be relieved by adding lactose or isopropyl-β-D-thiogalactopyranoside (IPTG). lac repressor encoded by lacI
   5288..5310    +  RBS            RBS: efficient ribosome binding site from bacteriophage T7 gene 10 (Olins and Rangwala, 1989)
   5329..5345    +  CDS            capTEV™ (fragment): composite tag for in vivo biotinylation, TEV protease cleavage, and 6xHis tagging
   5404..6672    +  CDS            par-2 (fragment): PAN3_NEUCR - Also known as pan3 From Neurospora crassa (strain ATCC 24698 / 74-OR23-1A / CBS 708.71 / DSM 1257 / FGSC 987).
   6689..6738    +  CDS            SET1 (fragment): solubility-enhancement tag derived from T7 phage gene 10B
   6746..6793    +  terminator     T7 terminator: transcription terminator for bacteriophage T7 RNA polymerase
   6816..6920    -  CDS            TcR (fragment): tetracycline efflux protein; tet; confers resistance to tetracycline
   6968..6996    -  promoter       tet promoter: E. coli promoter for tetracycline efflux protein gene
>Addgene plasmid #148091 | pnEA-NpH-NcPAN3_234-656-F625E_Y | depositor full sequence | sequence record 290538 | Full Sequence
TTCTTGAAGACGAAAGGGCCTCGTGATACGCCTATTTTTATAGGTTAATGTCATGATAATAATGGTTTCT
TAGACGTCAGGTGGCACTTTTCGGGGAAATGTGCGCGGAACCCCTATTTGTTTATTTTTCTAAATACATT
CAAATATGTATCCGCTCATGAGACAATAACCCTGATAAATGCTTCAATAATATTGAAAAAGGAAGAGTAT
GAGTATTCAACATTTCCGTGTCGCCCTTATTCCCTTTTTTGCGGCATTTTGCCTTCCTGTTTTTGCTCAC
CCAGAAACGCTGGTGAAAGTAAAAGATGCTGAAGATCAGTTGGGTGCACGAGTGGGTTACATCGAACTGG
ATCTCAACAGCGGTAAGATCCTTGAGAGTTTTCGCCCCGAAGAACGTTTTCCAATGATGAGCACTTTTAA
AGTTCTGCTATGTGGCGCGGTATTATCCCGTGTTGACGCCGGGCAAGAGCAACTCGGTCGCCGCATACAC
TATTCTCAGAATGACTTGGTTGAGTACTCACCAGTCACAGAAAAGCATCTTACGGATGGCATGACAGTAA
GAGAATTATGCAGTGCTGCCATAACCATGAGTGATAACACTGCGGCCAACTTACTTCTGACAACGATCGG
AGGACCGAAGGAGCTAACCGCTTTTTTGCACAACATGGGGGATCATGTAACTCGCCTTGATCGTTGGGAA
CCGGAGCTGAATGAAGCCATACCAAACGACGAGCGTGACACCACGATGCCTGCAGCAATGGCAACAACGT
TGCGCAAACTATTAACTGGCGAACTACTTACTCTAGCTTCCCGGCAACAATTAATAGACTGGATGGAGGC
GGATAAAGTTGCAGGACCACTTCTGCGCTCGGCCCTTCCGGCTGGCTGGTTTATTGCTGATAAATCTGGA
GCCGGTGAGCGTGGGTCTCGCGGTATCATTGCAGCACTGGGGCCAGATGGTAAGCCCTCCCGTATCGTAG
TTATCTACACGACGGGGAGTCAGGCAACTATGGATGAACGAAATAGACAGATCGCTGAGATAGGTGCCTC
ACTGATTAAGCATTGGTAACTGTCAGACCAAGTTTACTCATATATACTTTAGATTGATTTAAAACTTCAT
TTTTAATTTAAAAGGATCTAGGTGAAGATCCTTTTTGATAATCTCATGACCAAAATCCCTTAACGTGAGT
TTTCGTTCCACTGAGCGTCAGACCCCGTAGAAAAGATCAAAGGATCTTCTTGAGATCCTTTTTTTCTGCG
CGTAATCTGCTGCTTGCAAACAAAAAAACCACCGCTACCAGCGGTGGTTTGTTTGCCGGATCAAGAGCTA
CCAACTCTTTTTCCGAAGGTAACTGGCTTCAGCAGAGCGCAGATACCAAATACTGTCCTTCTAGTGTAGC
CGTAGTTAGGCCACCACTTCAAGAACTCTGTAGCACCGCCTACATACCTCGCTCTGCTAATCCTGTTACC
AGTGGCTGCTGCCAGTGGCGATAAGTCGTGTCTTACCGGGTTGGACTCAAGACGATAGTTACCGGATAAG
GCGCAGCGGTCGGGCTGAACGGGGGGTTCGTGCACACAGCCCAGCTTGGAGCGAACGACCTACACCGAAC
TGAGATACCTACAGCGTGAGCTATGAGAAAGCGCCACGCTTCCCGAAGGGAGAAAGGCGGACAGGTATCC
GGTAAGCGGCAGGGTCGGAACAGGAGAGCGCACGAGGGAGCTTCCAGGGGGAAACGCCTGGTATCTTTAT
AGTCCTGTCGGGTTTCGCCACCTCTGACTTGAGCGTCGATTTTTGTGATGCTCGTCAGGGGGGCGGAGCC
TATGGAAAAACGCCAGCAACGCGGCCTTTTTACGGTTCCTGGCCTTTTGCTGGCCTTTTGCTCACATGTT
CTTTCCTGCGTTATCCCCTGATTCTGTGGATAACCGTATTACCGCCTTTGAGTGAGCTGATACCGCTCGC
CGCAGCCGAACGACCGAGCGCAGCGAGTCAGTGAGCGAGGAAGCGGAAGAGCGCCTGATGCGGTATTTTC
TCCTTACGCATCTGTGCGGTATTTCACACCGCATATATGGTGCACTCTCAGTACAATCTGCTCTGATGCC
GCATAGTTAAGCCAGTATACACTCCGCTATCGCTACGTGACTGGGTCATGGCTGCGCCCCGACACCCGCC
AACACCCGCTGACGCGCCCTGACGGGCTTGTCTGCTCCCGGCATCCGCTTACAGACAAGCTGTGACCGTC
TCCGGGAGCTGCATGTGTCAGAGGTTTTCACCGTCATCACCGAAACGCGCGAGGCAGCTGCGGTAAAGCT
CATCAGCGTGGTCGTGAAGCGATTCACAGATGTCTGCCTGTTCATCCGCGTCCAGCTCGTTGAGTTTCTC
CAGAAGCGTTAATGTCTGGCTTCTGATAAAGCGGGCCATGTTAAGGGCGGTTTTTTCCTGTTTGGTCACT
GATGCCTCCGTGTAAGGGGGATTTCTGTTCATGGGGGTAATGATACCGATGAAACGAGAGAGGATGCTCA
CGATACGGGTTACTGATGATGAACATGCCCGGTTACTGGAACGTTGTGAGGGTAAACAACTGGCGGTATG
GATGCGGCGGGACCAGAGAAAAATCACTCAGGGTCAATGCCAGCGCTTCGTTAATACAGATGTAGGTGTT
CCACAGGGTAGCCAGCAGCATCCTGCGATGCAGATCCGGAACATAATGGTGCAGGGCGCTGACTTCCGCG
TTTCCAGACTTTACGAAACACGGAAACCGAAGACCATTCATGTTGTTGCTCAGGTCGCAGACGTTTTGCA
GCAGCAGTCGCTTCACGTTCGCTCGCGTATCGGTGATTCATTCTGCTAACCAGTAAGGCAACCCCGCCAG
CCTAGCCGGGTCCTCAACGACAGGAGCACGATCATGCGCACCCGTGGCCAGGACCCAACGCTGCCCGAGA
TGCGCCGCGTGCGGCTGCTGGAGATGGCGGACGCGATGGATATGTTCTGCCAAGGGTTGGTTTGCGCATT
CACAGTTCTCCGCAAGAATTGATTGGCTCCAATTCTTGGAGTGGTGAATCCGTTAGCGAGGTGCCGCCGG
CTTCCATTCAGGTCGAGGTGGCCCGGCTCCATGCACCGCGACGCAACGCGGGGAGGCAGACAAGGTATAG
GGCGGCGCCTACAATCCATGCCAACCCGTTCCATGTGCTCGCCGAGGCGGCATAAATCGCCGTGACGATC
AGCGGTCCAGTGATCGAAGTTAGGCTGGTAAGAGCCGCGAGCGATCCTTGAAGCTGTCCCTGATGGTCGT
CATCTACCTGCCTGGACAGCATGGCCTGCAACGCGGGCATCCCGATGCCGCCGGAAGCGAGAAGAATCAT
AATGGGGAAGGCCATCCAGCCTCGCGTCGCGAACGCCAGCAAGACGTAGCCCAGCGCGTCGGCCGCCATG
CCGGCGATAATGGCCTGCTTCTCGCCGAAACGTTTGGTGGCGGGACCAGTGACGAAGGCTTGAGCGAGGG
CGTGCAAGATTCCGAATACCGCAAGCGACAGGCCGATCATCGTCGCGCTCCAGCGAAAGCGGTCCTCGCC
GAAAATGACCCAGAGCGCTGCCGGCACCTGTCCTACGAGTTGCATGATAAAGAAGACAGTCATAAGTGCG
GCGACGATAGTCATGCCCCGCGCCCACCGGAAGGAGCTGACTGGGTTGAAGGCTCTCAAGGGCATCGGTC
GAGATCCCGGTGCCTAATGAGTGAGCTAACTTACATTAATTGCGTTGCGCTCACTGCCCGCTTTCCAGTC
GGGAAACCTGTCGTGCCAGCTGCATTAATGAATCGGCCAACGCGCGGGGAGAGGCGGTTTGCGTATTGGG
CGCCAGGGTGGTTTTTCTTTTCACCAGTGAGACGGGCAACAGCTGATTGCCCTTCACCGCCTGGCCCTGA
GAGAGTTGCAGCAAGCGGTCCACGCTGGTTTGCCCCAGCAGGCGAAAATCCTGTTTGATGGTGGTTAACG
GCGGGATATAACATGAGCTGTCTTCGGTATCGTCGTATCCCACTACCGAGATATCCGCACCAACGCGCAG
CCCGGACTCGGTAATGGCGCGCATTGCGCCCAGCGCCATCTGATCGTTGGCAACCAGCATCGCAGTGGGA
ACGATGCCCTCATTCAGCATTTGCATGGTTTGTTGAAAACCGGACATGGCACTCCAGTCGCCTTCCCGTT
CCGCTATCGGCTGAATTTGATTGCGAGTGAGATATTTATGCCAGCCAGCCAGACGCAGACGCGCCGAGAC
AGAACTTAATGGGCCCGCTAACAGCGCGATTTGCTGGTGACCCAATGCGACCAGATGCTCCACGCCCAGT
CGCGTACCGTCTTCATGGGAGAAAATAATACTGTTGATGGGTGTCTGGTCAGAGACATCAAGAAATAACG
CCGGAACATTAGTGCAGGCAGCTTCCACAGCAATGGCATCCTGGTCATCCAGCGGATAGTTAATGATCAG
CCCACTGACGCGTTGCGCGAGAAGATTGTGCACCGCCGCTTTACAGGCTTCGACGCCGCTTCGTTCTACC
ATCGACACCACCACGCTGGCACCCAGTTGATCGGCGCGAGATTTAATCGCCGCGACAATTTGCGACGGCG
CGTGCAGGGCCAGACTGGAGGTGGCAACGCCAATCAGCAACGACTGTTTGCCCGCCAGTTGTTGTGCCAC
GCGGTTGGGAATGTAATTCAGCTCCGCCATCGCCGCTTCCACTTTTTCCCGCGTTTTCGCAGAAACGTGG
CTGGCCTGGTTCACCACGCGGGAAACGGTCTGATAAGAGACACCGGCATACTCTGCGACATCGTATAACG
TTACTGGTTTCACATTCACCACCCTGAATTGACTCTCTTCCGGGCGCTATCATGCCATACCGCGAAAGGT
TTTGCGCCATTCGATGGTGTCCGGGATCTCGACGCTCTCCCTTATGCGACTCCTGCATTAGGAAGCAGCC
CAGTAGTAGGTTGAGGCCGTTGAGCACCGCCGCCGCAAGGAATGGTGCATGCAAGGAGATGGCGCCCAAC
AGTCCCCCGGCCACGGGGCCTGCCACCATACCCACGCCGAAACAAGCGCTCATGAGCCCGAAGTGGCGAG
CCCGATCTTCCCCATCGGTGATGTCGGCGATATAGGCGCCAGCAACCGCACCTGTGGCGCCGGTGATGCC
GGCCACGATGCGTCCGGCGTAGAGGATCGAGATCTCGATCCCGCGAAATTAATACGACTCACTATAGGGG
AATTGTGAGCGGATAACAATTCCCCACTAGTAATAATTTTGTTTAACTTTAAGAAGGAGATATACCATGG
GCAGCAGCCATCATCATCATCATCACAGCAGCGGTACCGGCAGCGGCCTGGAAGTTCTGTTCCAGGGGCC
CCATATGCTCGAGATCCCAAAGGATAGGCGAGAGAACTTGCAGAAGAAACTGTTCCATATGCAGCAATTA
CTACCAAATTCCGGGCTTCCTAATCTTGATCGCTGGCACTCGCTCTTCCCACTCGATACAAAGGCTACGA
GGAACTCCACTTGCTTTGGCTATCCTAGTTGGATGTACAAAGCACAGAACAACAAGAATGGGAGACACTT
CGCCTTGAGACGTATCGAAGGTTACCGGTTGACCAACGAAAAGGCCATTCTCAACGTCACTAAGGAGTGG
AAAAAGATCATCAACGCAAACATTGTCACCGTACACGAAGCATTTACCACCGAATTCTTTGGCGACAGTT
CTCTGATCTTCGTGTATGACTTTCACCCTCTTTCCGAAACACTCTACGACCATCATTTTCCACCAAACAA
CAGCCACAACAGATTACGGAATACGAACAAGATTCCCGAGAACCTTTTATGGAGCTATGTGTGCCAAATA
GCGAACGCGCTGTTGGCCATCCACAATGCCAAGCTGGCCGCCCGCTGTCTGGAGTTGAGCAAGATCATCT
GGGAAAACAACCGCATTCGGCTTGCGGCGTGCTCAATCCTCGATGTACTACATCATGACAGCCCCAATCG
CAAAACTATTGAGGAGCTGCAACAAGAGGATTTTGTCAAGTTTGGCAGAATTATTCTGGCTCTGGCCACG
AACACCCCGACGCTCAATTTCAACAACATTGACGCTGCTCTGGCTACCATTGTGCCGCGCTATTCGACAC
AGTTGAGGGGAGTATTGGAATGGCTCATTAAGCCTTCTGCTCCAGGGGAAACCAAGACGGTTGAGACCCT
ACTTGGCGGAATCACAACACACCTCGCCAATTTTGCCAATTTTGTCATGCAGGAGTCCGATGAGAAAGAG
TTCCATCTTATGAGGGAATTGGAGAATGGCAGGATTGCCCGTCTCATGTTCAAACTGTCCGTTGTTAACG
AGCGGGGCGATTCTTGTGGGGTGCACAACTGGTCGGAAACTGGAGAGCGCCTCCTCCTAAAACTATTCAG
GGATTATGTCTTCCACCAAGTGGATGCCGATGGAAAGGCTCGGCTCGACACGAATCACTACCTCAATTGC
TTGAGTAAGCTCGACGCCAGCTCCGAAGAACAGATCTTGCTCACCAGTCGCGACAATGCCACGGTTGAGG
TCGTCAGCTACAGGAGTATACGACAGATGCTGGACCGTGCGTATGGCGAGCTTGGAAAGGAAAGTAAACC
GAGCGCGACGGGGGCTACCATCTGACCTAGGAGATCCGGCTGCTAACAAAGCCCGAAAGGAAGCTGAGTT
GGCTGCTGCCACCGCTGAGCAATAACTAGCATAACCCCTTGGGGCCTCTAAACGGGTCTTGAGGGGTTTT
TTGCTGAAAGGAGGAACTATATCCGGATATCCCGCAAGAGGCCCGGCAGTACCGGCATAACCAAGCCTAT
GCCTACAGCATCCAGGGTGACGGTGCCGAGGATGACGATGAGCGCATTGTTAGATTTCATACACGGTGCC
TGACTGCGTTAGCAATTTAACTGTGATAAACTACCGCATTAAAGCTTATCGATGATAAGCTGTCAAACAT
GAGAA
